Addgene plasmid #183864: JBL6427
Purpose: sfGFP reporter under the control of Mutant E. coli thiB TPP Riboswitch under the control of a Constitutive promoter
Depositing lab: Julius Lucks. Depositing organization: Northwestern University. Publication: A transient intermediate RNA structure underlies the regulatory function of the E. coli thiB TPP translational riboswitch. Berman KE, Steans R, Hertz LM, Lucks JB. RNA. 2023 Nov;29(11):1658-1672. doi: 10.1261/rna.079427.122. Epub 2023 Jul 7. PubMed 37419663.
Backbone
  Vector backbone: p15a
  Vector type: Bacterial Expression
Growth in bacteria
  Bacterial resistance: Chloramphenicol, 25 μg/mL
  Growth temperature: 37°C
  Growth strain: DH5alpha
  Copy number: Low Copy
Gene/Insert
  Gene/Insert name: E. coli thiB TPP Riboswitch Mismatch Incumbent B regulated sfGFP
  Species: E. coli
  Promoter: J23119 - Anderson Promoter
  Cloning method: Gibson Cloning
Terms and licenses: Academic/Nonprofit Terms; Industry Terms: Not Available to Industry
Depositor comments: Spe1/J23119 + thiB TPP + Inc Res 5 Set 2 + sfGFP
How to cite: JBL6427 was a gift from Julius Lucks (Addgene plasmid # 183864 ; http://n2t.net/addgene:183864 ; RRID:Addgene_183864)
