[The description below was written by a language model from this plasmid's Addgene catalogue record and pLannotate feature annotations shown in this document.]
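Description:
JBL6427 is a 3,454-nt bacterial expression plasmid built on a p15A backbone and used as a fluorescent reporter for a mutant E. coli thiB thiamine pyrophosphate (TPP) riboswitch. It replicates in E. coli from the p15A origin, which the catalogue lists as low copy and which is compatible with ColE1-type plasmids. Selection is by chloramphenicol resistance, provided by a cat gene with its own promoter and followed by the phage lambda t0 terminator.

The payload is a single transcription unit. The strong constitutive Anderson promoter J23119, in a version modified to end with an SpeI site, drives transcription directly into the thiB TPP riboswitch leader. This leader is annotated as a TPP/THI element and lies upstream of the superfolder GFP coding sequence. An rrnB-derived region (5S rRNA sequence and part of the T1 terminator) lies downstream and ends the transcript. Because the promoter is constitutive, differences in sfGFP fluorescence reflect regulation by the riboswitch, which the associated publication describes as acting at the level of translation. The insert is a variant named "Mismatch Incumbent B" (depositor note "Inc Res 5 Set 2"), but the record does not state the exact nucleotide changes.

The remaining annotations are short fragment matches: a capTEV tag segment, IS1, RSF ori, and the tet and lac UV5 promoters. These are probably backbone remnants or partial similarity matches, not functional parts. The plasmid was assembled by Gibson cloning. It appears to belong to a set of reporters for comparing wild-type and mutant riboswitch sequences in vivo, to test how RNA structural intermediates contribute to TPP-dependent regulation.
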