Features (pLannotate 1.2.2; 14 found; start..end, strand, type, name):
     16..50      +  promoter       J23119(SpeI) promoter: bacterial promoter (Registry of Standard Biological Parts BBa J23119) modified to end with an SpeI site
     50..149     +  ncRNA          TPP: Accession: RF00059 - TPP riboswitch (THI element)
    193..906     +  CDS            Superfolder GFP: Superfolder GFP is a basic (constitutively fluorescent) green fluorescent protein published in 2005, derived from Aequorea victoria. It is reported to be a very rapidly-maturing weak dimer.
    974..991     +  CDS            capTEV™ (fragment): composite tag for in vivo biotinylation, TEV protease cleavage, and 6xHis tagging
   1098..1213    +  ncRNA          5S rRNA: Accession: RF00001 - 5S ribosomal RNA
   1217..1282    +  terminator     rrnB T1 terminator (fragment): transcription terminator T1 from the E. coli rrnB gene
   1318..1415    +  promoter       cat promoter: promoter of the E. coli cat gene encoding chloramphenicol acetyltransferase
   1416..2072    +  CDS            cat: CAT_ECOLX - Experimental evidence at protein level: Swiss-Prot protein existence level 1. This enzyme is an effector of chloramphenicol resistance in bacteria. From Escherichia coli. This protein is used as a marker in many commonly used cloning vectors, such as pACYC184.
   2096..2190    +  terminator     lambda t0 terminator: transcription terminator from phage lambda
   2326..2469    +  mobile_element IS1 (fragment): prokaryotic transposable element IS1
   2588..2643    -  rep_origin     RSF ori (fragment): Plasmids containing the RSF 1030 origin of replication can be propagated in E. coli cells that contain additional plasmids with compatible origins.
   2731..3276    -  rep_origin     p15A ori: Plasmids containing the medium-copy-number p15A origin of replication can be propagated in E. coli cells that contain a second plasmid with the ColE1 origin.
   3388..3412    +  promoter       tet promoter (fragment): E. coli promoter for tetracycline efflux protein gene
   3433..3454    +  promoter       lac UV5 promoter (fragment): E. coli lac promoter with an "up" mutation
>Addgene plasmid #183864 | JBL6427 | addgene full sequence | sequence record 366983 | Addgene NGS Result
GAATTCTAAAGATCTTTGACAGCTAGCTCAGTCCTAGGTATAATACTAGTCCGTGGAGTACGGGGTGCCA
CGCGTACGCGTGCGCTGAGAAAATACCCGTCGAACCTGATCCGGATAACGCCGGCGAAGGGATTACTCTC
TCCTTCTCAAGTCCTTTGCCACTCTTTTTTGAGGTGCAAAGTGTTAAAAAAAATGAGCAAAGGAGAAGAA
CTTTTCACTGGAGTTGTCCCAATTCTTGTTGAATTAGATGGTGATGTTAATGGGCACAAATTTTCTGTCC
GTGGAGAGGGTGAAGGTGATGCTACAAACGGAAAACTCACCCTTAAATTTATTTGCACTACTGGAAAACT
ACCTGTTCCGTGGCCAACACTTGTCACTACTCTGACCTATGGTGTTCAATGCTTTTCCCGTTATCCGGAT
CACATGAAACGGCATGACTTTTTCAAGAGTGCCATGCCCGAAGGTTATGTACAGGAACGCACTATATCTT
TCAAAGATGACGGGACCTACAAGACGCGTGCTGAAGTCAAGTTTGAAGGTGATACCCTTGTTAATCGTAT
CGAGTTAAAGGGTATTGATTTTAAAGAAGATGGAAACATTCTTGGACACAAACTCGAGTACAACTTTAAC
TCACACAATGTATACATCACGGCAGACAAACAAAAGAATGGAATCAAAGCTAACTTCAAAATTCGCCACA
ACGTTGAAGATGGTTCCGTTCAACTAGCAGACCATTATCAACAAAATACTCCAATTGGCGATGGCCCTGT
CCTTTTACCAGACAACCATTACCTGTCGACACAATCTGTCCTTTCGAAAGATCCCAACGAAAAGCGTGAC
CACATGGTCCTTCTTGAGTTTGTAACTGCTGCTGGGATTACACATGGCATGGATGAGCTCTACAAATAAG
GATCTGAAGCTTGGGCCCGAACAAAAACTCATCTCAGAAGAGGATCTGAATAGCGCCGTCGACCATCATC
ATCATCATCATTGAGTTTAAACGGTCTCCAGCTTGGCTGTTTTGGCGGATGAGAGAAGATTTTCAGCCTG
ATACAGATTAAATCAGAACGCAGAAGCGGTCTGATAAAACAGAATTTGCCTGGCGGCAGTAGCGCGGTGG
TCCCACCTGACCCCATGCCGAACTCAGAAGTGAAACGCCGTAGCGCCGATGGTAGTGTGGGGTCTCCCCA
TGCGAGAGTAGGGAACTGCCAGGCATCAAATAAAACGAAAGGCTCAGTAGAAAGACTGGGCCTTTCGTTT
TATCTGTTGTTTGTCGGTGAACTGGATCCTTACTCGAGTCTAGACTGCAGTTGATCGGGCACGTAAGAGG
TTCCAACTTTCACCATAATGAAATAAGATCACTACCGGGCGTATTTTTTGAGTTATCGAGATTTTCAGGA
GCTAAGGAAGCTAAAATGGAGAAAAAAATCACTGGATATACCACCGTTGATATATCCCAATGGCATCGTA
AAGAACATTTTGAGGCATTTCAGTCAGTTGCTCAATGTACCTATAACCAGACCGTTCAGCTGGATATTAC
GGCCTTTTTAAAGACCGTAAAGAAAAATAAGCACAAGTTTTATCCGGCCTTTATTCACATTCTTGCCCGC
CTGATGAATGCTCATCCGGAATTTCGTATGGCAATGAAAGACGGTGAGCTGGTGATATGGGATAGTGTTC
ACCCTTGTTACACCGTTTTCCATGAGCAAACTGAAACGTTTTCATCGCTCTGGAGTGAATACCACGACGA
TTTCCGGCAGTTTCTACACATATATTCGCAAGATGTGGCGTGTTACGGTGAAAACCTGGCCTATTTCCCT
AAAGGGTTTATTGAGAATATGTTTTTCGTCTCAGCCAATCCCTGGGTGAGTTTCACCAGTTTTGATTTAA
ACGTGGCCAATATGGACAACTTCTTCGCCCCCGTTTTCACCATGGGCAAATATTATACGCAAGGCGACAA
GGTGCTGATGCCGCTGGCGATTCAGGTTCATCATGCCGTTTGTGATGGCTTCCATGTCGGCAGAATGCTT
AATGAATTACAACAGTACTGCGATGAGTGGCAGGGCGGGGCGTAATTTGATATCGAGCTCGCTTGGACTC
CTGTTGATAGATCCAGTAATGACCTCAGAACTCCATCTGGATTTGTTCAGAACGCTCGGTTGCCGCCGGG
CGTTTTTTATTGGTGAGAATCCAAGCCTCCGATCAACGTCTCATTTTCGCCAAAAGTTGGCCCAGGGCTT
CCCGGTATCAACAGGGACACCAGGATTTATTTATTCTGCGAAGTGATCTTCCGTCACAGGTATTTATTCG
GCGCAAAGTGCGTCGGGTGATGCTGCCAACTTACTGATTTAGTGTATGATGGTGTTTTTGAGGTGCTCCA
GTGGCTTCTGTTTCTATCAGCTGTCCCTCCTGTTCAGCTACTGACGGGGTGGTGCGTAACGGCAAAAGCA
CCGCCGGACATCAGCGCTAGCGGAGTGTATACTGGCTTACTATGTTGGCACTGATGAGGGTGTCAGTGAA
GTGCTTCATGTGGCAGGAGAAAAAAGGCTGCACCGGTGCGTCAGCAGAATATGTGATACAGGATATATTC
CGCTTCCTCGCTCACTGACTCGCTACGCTCGGTCGTTCGACTGCGGCGAGCGGAAATGGCTTACGAACGG
GGCGGAGATTTCCTGGAAGATGCCAGGAAGATACTTAACAGGGAAGTGAGAGGGCCGCGGCAAAGCCGTT
TTTCCATAGGCTCCGCCCCCCTGACAAGCATCACGAAATCTGACGCTCAAATCAGTGGTGGCGAAACCCG
ACAGGACTATAAAGATACCAGGCGTTTCCCCCTGGCGGCTCCCTCGTGCGCTCTCCTGTTCCTGCCTTTC
GGTTTACCGGTGTCATTCCGCTGTTATGGCCGCGTTTGTCTCATTCCACGCCTGACACTCAGTTCCGGGT
AGGCAGTTCGCTCCAAGCTGGACTGTATGCACGAACCCCCCGTTCAGTCCGACCGCTGCGCCTTATCCGG
TAACTATCGTCTTGAGTCCAACCCGGAAAGACATGCAAAAGCACCACTGGCAGCAGCCACTGGTAATTGA
TTTAGAGGAGTTAGTCTTGAAGTCATGCGCCGGTTAAGGCTAAACTGAAAGGACAAGTTTTGGTGACTGC
GCTCCTCCAAGCCAGTTACCTCGGTTCAAAGAGTTGGTAGCTCAGAGAACCTTCGAAAAACCGCCCTGCA
AGGCGGTTTTTTCGTTTTCAGAGCAAGAGATTACGCGCAGACCAAAACGATCTCAAGAAGATCATCTTAT
TAATCAGATAAAATATTTCTAGATTTCAGTGCAATTTATCTCTTCAAATGTAGCACCTGAAGTCAGCCCC
ATACGATATAAGTTGTAATTCTCATGTTTGACAGCTTATCATCGATAAGCTTCCGATGGCGCGCCGAGAG
GCTTTACACTTTATGCTTCCGGCT
